Addgene plasmid #78629: pLJM1-EGFP-BarcodeV5
Purpose: GESTALT V5 integrating barcode with Puro and EGFP
Depositing lab: Jay Shendure. Depositing organization: University of Washington. Publication: Whole organism lineage tracing by combinatorial and cumulative genome editing. McKenna A, Findlay GM, Gagnon JA, Horwitz MS, Schier AF, Shendure J. Science. 2016 May 26. pii: aaf7907. 10.1126/science.aaf7907 PubMed 27229144.
Backbone
  Vector backbone: pLJM1-EGFP
  Backbone manufacturer: https://www.addgene.org/19319/
  Backbone size w/o insert (bp): 8083
  Total vector size (bp): 8408
  Vector type: Lentiviral
  Selectable markers: Puromycin
Growth in bacteria
  Bacterial resistance: Ampicillin, 100 μg/mL
  Growth temperature: 37°C
  Growth strain: NEB Stable
  Copy number: High Copy
Gene/Insert
  Gene/Insert name: GESTALT lineage tracing target V5 (alt name: V5)
  Species: H. sapiens (human)
  Insert size (bp): 323
  Cloning method: Gibson Cloning
  Sequencing primers: 5′ CGAATTCTCGACCTCGAGACA; 3′ CGAAGCTTGAGCTCGAGATCTGAGT
Resource information
  A portion of this plasmid was derived from a plasmid made by: https://www.addgene.org/19319/
Terms and licenses: Academic/Nonprofit Terms; Industry Terms: Not Available to Industry
Depositor comments: Addgene 19319 - pLJM1-EGFP, with GESTALT V5 barcode insert at the 3' terminus of EGFP
How to cite: pLJM1-EGFP-BarcodeV5 was a gift from Jay Shendure (Addgene plasmid # 78629 ; http://n2t.net/addgene:78629 ; RRID:Addgene_78629)
