[The description below was written by a language model from this plasmid's Addgene catalogue record and pLannotate feature annotations shown in this document.]
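Description:
pLJM1-EGFP-BarcodeV5 is a lentiviral transfer plasmid of about 8.4 kb, built on the pLJM1-EGFP backbone and carrying the V5 version of the GESTALT lineage-tracing target. It is propagated in E. coli at high copy through a ColE1/pUC-type origin with ampicillin selection (AmpR); an f1 origin and remnants of a lac/T7/T3 cloning region are also present in the bacterial portion. The viral portion has a third-generation, self-inactivating layout. An RSV promoter is fused to a truncated HIV-1 5' LTR, followed by the Ψ packaging signal with a gag fragment and the Rev response element. Further downstream lie a cPPT/CTS element and a ΔU3 3' LTR, with an SV40 polyadenylation signal and SV40 origin beyond it. These elements allow the genomic RNA to be packaged when helper functions are supplied in trans, and integration leaves a provirus with transcriptionally disabled LTRs.

Within the provirus, a CMV enhancer/promoter drives EGFP. According to the depositor, the 323 bp barcode was inserted by Gibson cloning at the 3' end of EGFP. The feature table does not annotate the barcode itself, but an unannotated stretch between the multiple cloning site fragment after EGFP and the cPPT matches this position. A separate human PGK promoter expresses puromycin N-acetyltransferase, so transduced mammalian cells can be selected with puromycin and identified by green fluorescence. A U6 promoter fragment upstream of the CMV enhancer appears to be a backbone remnant.

In the GESTALT approach, a compact array of genome-editing target sites accumulates combinatorial edits over time, and these serve as heritable marks for reconstructing cell lineage relationships. This plasmid provides a stably integrating copy of that barcode for such experiments. The record does not describe the number or arrangement of target sites in the V5 design.
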