Features (pLannotate 1.2.2; 29 found; start..end, strand, type, name):
    131..334     +  promoter       CMV promoter: human cytomegalovirus (CMV) immediate early promoter
    379..1095    +  CDS            EGFP: EGFP is a basic (constitutively fluorescent) green fluorescent protein published in 1996, derived from Aequorea victoria. It is reported to be a rapidly-maturing weak dimer with moderate acid sensitivity.
   1096..1125    +  misc_feature   MCS (fragment): multiple cloning site
   1491..1608    +  misc_feature   cPPT/CTS: central polypurine tract and central termination sequence of HIV-1
   1657..2167    +  promoter       hPGK promoter: human phosphoglycerate kinase 1 promoter
   2189..2788    +  CDS            PuroR: puromycin N-acetyltransferase; pac from Streptomyces alboniger; confers resistance to puromycin
   2831..2914    +  CDS            nef (fragment): NEF_HV1Z2 - Experimental evidence at protein level: Swiss-Prot protein existence level 1. Extracellular Nef protein targets CD4(+) T-lymphocytes for apoptosis by interacting with CXCR4 surface receptors. From Human immunodeficiency virus type 1 group M subtype D (isolate Z2/CDC-Z34) (HIV-1).
   2916..3149    +  LTR            3' LTR (ΔU3): self-inactivating 3' long terminal repeat (LTR) from HIV-1
   3221..3342    +  polyA_signal   SV40 poly(A) signal: SV40 polyadenylation signal
   3382..3517    +  rep_origin     SV40 ori: SV40 origin of replication
   3538..3556    -  promoter       T7 promoter: promoter for bacteriophage T7 RNA polymerase
   3564..3719    +  CDS            lacZα (fragment): LacZα fragment of β-galactosidase; lacZ fragment
   3724..4152    +  rep_origin     f1 ori (sequence partly withheld): f1 bacteriophage origin of replication; arrow indicates direction of (+) strand synthesis
   4205..4309    +  promoter       AmpR promoter: bla
   4310..5170    +  CDS            AmpR: β-lactamase; bla; confers resistance to ampicillin, carbenicillin, and related antibiotics
   5341..5929    +  rep_origin     ori: high-copy-number ColE1/pMB1/pBR322/pUC origin of replication
   6112..6204    +  CDS            lacI (fragment): lac repressor; lacI; The lac repressor binds to the lac operator to inhibit transcription in E. coli. This inhibition can be relieved by adding lactose or isopropyl-β-D-thiogalactopyranoside (IPTG).
   6217..6238    +  protein_bind   CAP binding site: CAP binding activates transcription in the presence of cAMP. E. coli catabolite activator protein
   6253..6283    +  promoter       lac promoter: promoter for the E. coli lac operon
   6291..6307    +  protein_bind   lac operator: The lac repressor binds to the lac operator to inhibit transcription in E. coli. This inhibition can be relieved by adding lactose or isopropyl-β-D-thiogalactopyranoside (IPTG). lac repressor encoded by lacI
   6352..6370    +  promoter       T3 promoter: promoter for bacteriophage T3 RNA polymerase
   6398..6624    +  promoter       RSV promoter: Rous sarcoma virus enhancer/promoter
   6625..6805    +  LTR            5' LTR (truncated): truncated 5' long terminal repeat (LTR) from HIV-1
   6852..6977    +  misc_feature   HIV-1 Ψ: packaging signal of human immunodeficiency virus type 1
   6961..7324    +  CDS            HIV-1 gag (fragment): gag protein from human immunodeficiency virus 1; gag
   7470..7703    +  misc_feature   RRE: The Rev response element (RRE) of HIV-1 allows for Rev-dependent mRNA export from the nucleus to the cytoplasm.
   8080..8180    +  CDS            Rev (fragment): human immunodeficiency virus 1 (HIV-1) Rev protein; rev; enhances nuclear export of unspliced and incompletely spliced viral mRNAs
   8230..5       +  promoter       U6 promoter (fragment) (across the origin): RNA polymerase III promoter for human U6 snRNA
   8404..130     +  enhancer       CMV enhancer (fragment) (across the origin): human cytomegalovirus immediate early enhancer; contains an 18-bp deletion relative to the standard CMV enhancer
>Addgene plasmid #78629 | pLJM1-EGFP-BarcodeV5 | depositor full sequence | sequence record 147193 | full map
TATGCCAAGTACGCCCCCTATTGACGTCAATGACGGTAAATGGCCCGCCTGGCATTATGCCCAGTACATG
ACCTTATGGGACTTTCCTACTTGGCAGTACATCTACGTATTAGTCATCGCTATTACCATGGTGATGCGGT
TTTGGCAGTACATCAATGGGCGTGGATAGCGGTTTGACTCACGGGGATTTCCAAGTCTCCACCCCATTGA
CGTCAATGGGAGTTTGTTTTGGCACCAAAATCAACGGGACTTTCCAAAATGTCGTAACAACTCCGCCCCA
TTGACGCAAATGGGCGGTAGGCGTGTACGGTGGGAGGTCTATATAAGCAGAGCTGGTTTAGTGAACCGTC
AGATCCGCTAGCGCTACCGGTCGCCACCATGGTGAGCAAGGGCGAGGAGCTGTTCACCGGGGTGGTGCCC
ATCCTGGTCGAGCTGGACGGCGACGTAAACGGCCACAAGTTCAGCGTGTCCGGCGAGGGCGAGGGCGATG
CCACCTACGGCAAGCTGACCCTGAAGTTCATCTGCACCACCGGCAAGCTGCCCGTGCCCTGGCCCACCCT
CGTGACCACCCTGACCTACGGCGTGCAGTGCTTCAGCCGCTACCCCGACCACATGAAGCAGCACGACTTC
TTCAAGTCCGCCATGCCCGAAGGCTACGTCCAGGAGCGCACCATCTTCTTCAAGGACGACGGCAACTACA
AGACCCGCGCCGAGGTGAAGTTCGAGGGCGACACCCTGGTGAACCGCATCGAGCTGAAGGGCATCGACTT
CAAGGAGGACGGCAACATCCTGGGGCACAAGCTGGAGTACAACTACAACAGCCACAACGTCTATATCATG
GCCGACAAGCAGAAGAACGGCATCAAGGTGAACTTCAAGATCCGCCACAACATCGAGGACGGCAGCGTGC
AGCTCGCCGACCACTACCAGCAGAACACCCCCATCGGCGACGGCCCCGTGCTGCTGCCCGACAACCACTA
CCTGAGCACCCAGTCCGCCCTGAGCAAAGACCCCAACGAGAAGCGCGATCACATGGTCCTGCTGGAGTTC
GTGACCGCCGCCGGGATCACTCTCGGCATGGACGAGCTGTACAAGTCCGGACTCAGATCTCGAGCTCAAG
CTTCGGGCACTGCGGCTGGAGGTGGGGGAAAGGCACTGAGACTGGGGGTGGAGGTTTAGCAGTGCGGCTA
GAGGTGGTGGAATGGCACTGGGGCTGGGGGAGGCGGTTAGGCACTGTGGCTGCAGGTGGTGGATAAGCAC
TGCAGCTGGGAGTGGAGGTATGGCACTGAGACCAGAGGTGGTGGAAATAGCACTGTGGCTGGGGGAGGTG
GTATACGGCTGTGCGGCCAGAGGTGGAGGAATAGGCCACAGCGGCCGGAGGTGGCAGTTCTAGGCAATGT
GGCTGAAGGTGGAGGATCTAGCCACTGCAGCTAGAGGTGGAGGATAGTCGAATTCTCGACCTCGAGACAA
ATGGCAGTATTCATCCACAATTTTAAAAGAAAAGGGGGGATTGGGGGGTACAGTGCAGGGGAAAGAATAG
TAGACATAATAGCAACAGACATACAAACTAAAGAATTACAAAAACAAATTACAAAAATTCAAAATTTTCG
GGTTTATTACAGGGACAGCAGAGATCCACTTTGGCCGCGGCTCGAGGGGGTTGGGGTTGCGCCTTTTCCA
AGGCAGCCCTGGGTTTGCGCAGGGACGCGGCTGCTCTGGGCGTGGTTCCGGGAAACGCAGCGGCGCCGAC
CCTGGGTCTCGCACATTCTTCACGTCCGTTCGCAGCGTCACCCGGATCTTCGCCGCTACCCTTGTGGGCC
CCCCGGCGACGCTTCCTGCTCCGCCCCTAAGTCGGGAAGGTTCCTTGCGGTTCGCGGCGTGCCGGACGTG
ACAAACGGAAGCCGCACGTCTCACTAGTACCCTCGCAGACGGACAGCGCCAGGGAGCAATGGCAGCGCGC
CGACCGCGATGGGCTGTGGCCAATAGCGGCTGCTCAGCAGGGCGCGCCGAGAGCAGCGGCCGGGAAGGGG
CGGTGCGGGAGGCGGGGTGTGGGGCGGTAGTGTGGGCCCTGTTCCTGCCCGCGCGGTGTTCCGCATTCTG
CAAGCCTCCGGAGCGCACGTCGGCAGTCGGCTCCCTCGTTGACCGAATCACCGACCTCTCTCCCCAGGGG
GATCCACCGGAGCTTACCATGACCGAGTACAAGCCCACGGTGCGCCTCGCCACCCGCGACGACGTCCCCA
GGGCCGTACGCACCCTCGCCGCCGCGTTCGCCGACTACCCCGCCACGCGCCACACCGTCGATCCGGACCG
CCACATCGAGCGGGTCACCGAGCTGCAAGAACTCTTCCTCACGCGCGTCGGGCTCGACATCGGCAAGGTG
TGGGTCGCGGACGACGGCGCCGCGGTGGCGGTCTGGACCACGCCGGAGAGCGTCGAAGCGGGGGCGGTGT
TCGCCGAGATCGGCCCGCGCATGGCCGAGTTGAGCGGTTCCCGGCTGGCCGCGCAGCAACAGATGGAAGG
CCTCCTGGCGCCGCACCGGCCCAAGGAGCCCGCGTGGTTCCTGGCCACCGTCGGCGTCTCGCCCGACCAC
CAGGGCAAGGGTCTGGGCAGCGCCGTCGTGCTCCCCGGAGTGGAGGCGGCCGAGCGCGCCGGGGTGCCCG
CCTTCCTGGAGACCTCCGCGCCCCGCAACCTCCCCTTCTACGAGCGGCTCGGCTTCACCGTCACCGCCGA
CGTCGAGGTGCCCGAAGGACCGCGCACCTGGTGCATGACCCGCAAGCCCGGTGCCTGACGCCCGCCCCAC
GACCCGCAGCGCCCGACCGAAAGGAGCGCACGACCCCATGCATCGGTACCTTTAAGACCAATGACTTACA
AGGCAGCTGTAGATCTTAGCCACTTTTTAAAAGAAAAGGGGGGACTGGAAGGGCTAATTCACTCCCAACG
AAGACAAGATCTGCTTTTTGCTTGTACTGGGTCTCTCTGGTTAGACCAGATCTGAGCCTGGGAGCTCTCT
GGCTAACTAGGGAACCCACTGCTTAAGCCTCAATAAAGCTTGCCTTGAGTGCTTCAAGTAGTGTGTGCCC
GTCTGTTGTGTGACTCTGGTAACTAGAGATCCCTCAGACCCTTTTAGTCAGTGTGGAAAATCTCTAGCAG
TAGTAGTTCATGTCATCTTATTATTCAGTATTTATAACTTGCAAAGAAATGAATATCAGAGAGTGAGAGG
AACTTGTTTATTGCAGCTTATAATGGTTACAAATAAAGCAATAGCATCACAAATTTCACAAATAAAGCAT
TTTTTTCACTGCATTCTAGTTGTGGTTTGTCCAAACTCATCAATGTATCTTATCATGTCTGGCTCTAGCT
ATCCCGCCCCTAACTCCGCCCATCCCGCCCCTAACTCCGCCCAGTTCCGCCCATTCTCCGCCCCATGGCT
GACTAATTTTTTTTATTTATGCAGAGGCCGAGGCCGCCTCGGCCTCTGAGCTATTCCAGAAGTAGTGAGG
AGGCTTTTTTGGAGGCCTAGGGACGTACCCAATTCGCCCTATAGTGAGTCGTATTACGCGCGCTCACTGG
CCGTCGTTTTACAACGTCGTGACTGGGAAAACCCTGGCGTTACCCAACTTAATCGCCTTGCAGCACATCC
CCCTTTCGCCAGCTGGCGTAATAGCGAAGAGGCCCGCACCGATCGCCCTTCCCAACAGTTGCGCAGCCTG
AATGGCGAATGGG
[124 nt withheld, positions 3724-3847]
C
[91 nt withheld, positions 3849-3939]
A
[49 nt withheld, positions 3941-3989]
CCTTTGACGTTGGAGTCCACGTTCTTT
[37 nt withheld, positions 4017-4053]
ACCCTATCTCGGTCTATTCTTTTGATTTATAAGGGATTTTGCCGATTTCGGCCTATTGGTTAAAAAATGA
GCTGATTTAACAAAAATTTAACGCGAATTTTAACAAAATATTAACGCTTACAATTTAGGTGGCACTTTTC
GGGGAAATGTGCGCGGAACCCCTATTTGTTTATTTTTCTAAATACATTCAAATATGTATCCGCTCATGAG
ACAATAACCCTGATAAATGCTTCAATAATATTGAAAAAGGAAGAGTATGAGTATTCAACATTTCCGTGTC
GCCCTTATTCCCTTTTTTGCGGCATTTTGCCTTCCTGTTTTTGCTCACCCAGAAACGCTGGTGAAAGTAA
AAGATGCTGAAGATCAGTTGGGTGCACGAGTGGGTTACATCGAACTGGATCTCAACAGCGGTAAGATCCT
TGAGAGTTTTCGCCCCGAAGAACGTTTTCCAATGATGAGCACTTTTAAAGTTCTGCTATGTGGCGCGGTA
TTATCCCGTATTGACGCCGGGCAAGAGCAACTCGGTCGCCGCATACACTATTCTCAGAATGACTTGGTTG
AGTACTCACCAGTCACAGAAAAGCATCTTACGGATGGCATGACAGTAAGAGAATTATGCAGTGCTGCCAT
AACCATGAGTGATAACACTGCGGCCAACTTACTTCTGACAACGATCGGAGGACCGAAGGAGCTAACCGCT
TTTTTGCACAACATGGGGGATCATGTAACTCGCCTTGATCGTTGGGAACCGGAGCTGAATGAAGCCATAC
CAAACGACGAGCGTGACACCACGATGCCTGTAGCAATGGCAACAACGTTGCGCAAACTATTAACTGGCGA
ACTACTTACTCTAGCTTCCCGGCAACAATTAATAGACTGGATGGAGGCGGATAAAGTTGCAGGACCACTT
CTGCGCTCGGCCCTTCCGGCTGGCTGGTTTATTGCTGATAAATCTGGAGCCGGTGAGCGTGGGTCTCGCG
GTATCATTGCAGCACTGGGGCCAGATGGTAAGCCCTCCCGTATCGTAGTTATCTACACGACGGGGAGTCA
GGCAACTATGGATGAACGAAATAGACAGATCGCTGAGATAGGTGCCTCACTGATTAAGCATTGGTAACTG
TCAGACCAAGTTTACTCATATATACTTTAGATTGATTTAAAACTTCATTTTTAATTTAAAAGGATCTAGG
TGAAGATCCTTTTTGATAATCTCATGACCAAAATCCCTTAACGTGAGTTTTCGTTCCACTGAGCGTCAGA
CCCCGTAGAAAAGATCAAAGGATCTTCTTGAGATCCTTTTTTTCTGCGCGTAATCTGCTGCTTGCAAACA
AAAAAACCACCGCTACCAGCGGTGGTTTGTTTGCCGGATCAAGAGCTACCAACTCTTTTTCCGAAGGTAA
CTGGCTTCAGCAGAGCGCAGATACCAAATACTGTTCTTCTAGTGTAGCCGTAGTTAGGCCACCACTTCAA
GAACTCTGTAGCACCGCCTACATACCTCGCTCTGCTAATCCTGTTACCAGTGGCTGCTGCCAGTGGCGAT
AAGTCGTGTCTTACCGGGTTGGACTCAAGACGATAGTTACCGGATAAGGCGCAGCGGTCGGGCTGAACGG
GGGGTTCGTGCACACAGCCCAGCTTGGAGCGAACGACCTACACCGAACTGAGATACCTACAGCGTGAGCT
ATGAGAAAGCGCCACGCTTCCCGAAGGGAGAAAGGCGGACAGGTATCCGGTAAGCGGCAGGGTCGGAACA
GGAGAGCGCACGAGGGAGCTTCCAGGGGGAAACGCCTGGTATCTTTATAGTCCTGTCGGGTTTCGCCACC
TCTGACTTGAGCGTCGATTTTTGTGATGCTCGTCAGGGGGGCGGAGCCTATGGAAAAACGCCAGCAACGC
GGCCTTTTTACGGTTCCTGGCCTTTTGCTGGCCTTTTGCTCACATGTTCTTTCCTGCGTTATCCCCTGAT
TCTGTGGATAACCGTATTACCGCCTTTGAGTGAGCTGATACCGCTCGCCGCAGCCGAACGACCGAGCGCA
GCGAGTCAGTGAGCGAGGAAGCGGAAGAGCGCCCAATACGCAAACCGCCTCTCCCCGCGCGTTGGCCGAT
TCATTAATGCAGCTGGCACGACAGGTTTCCCGACTGGAAAGCGGGCAGTGAGCGCAACGCAATTAATGTG
AGTTAGCTCACTCATTAGGCACCCCAGGCTTTACACTTTATGCTTCCGGCTCGTATGTTGTGTGGAATTG
TGAGCGGATAACAATTTCACACAGGAAACAGCTATGACCATGATTACGCCAAGCGCGCAATTAACCCTCA
CTAAAGGGAACAAAAGCTGGAGCTGCAAGCTTAATGTAGTCTTATGCAATACTCTTGTAGTCTTGCAACA
TGGTAACGATGAGTTAGCAACATGCCTTACAAGGAGAGAAAAAGCACCGTGCATGCCGATTGGTGGAAGT
AAGGTGGTACGATCGTGCCTTATTAGGAAGGCAACAGACGGGTCTGACATGGATTGGACGAACCACTGAA
TTGCCGCATTGCAGAGATATTGTATTTAAGTGCCTAGCTCGATACATAAACGGGTCTCTCTGGTTAGACC
AGATCTGAGCCTGGGAGCTCTCTGGCTAACTAGGGAACCCACTGCTTAAGCCTCAATAAAGCTTGCCTTG
AGTGCTTCAAGTAGTGTGTGCCCGTCTGTTGTGTGACTCTGGTAACTAGAGATCCCTCAGACCCTTTTAG
TCAGTGTGGAAAATCTCTAGCAGTGGCGCCCGAACAGGGACTTGAAAGCGAAAGGGAAACCAGAGGAGCT
CTCTCGACGCAGGACTCGGCTTGCTGAAGCGCGCACGGCAAGAGGCGAGGGGCGGCGACTGGTGAGTACG
CCAAAAATTTTGACTAGCGGAGGCTAGAAGGAGAGAGATGGGTGCGAGAGCGTCAGTATTAAGCGGGGGA
GAATTAGATCGCGATGGGAAAAAATTCGGTTAAGGCCAGGGGGAAAGAAAAAATATAAATTAAAACATAT
AGTATGGGCAAGCAGGGAGCTAGAACGATTCGCAGTTAATCCTGGCCTGTTAGAAACATCAGAAGGCTGT
AGACAAATACTGGGACAGCTACAACCATCCCTTCAGACAGGATCAGAAGAACTTAGATCATTATATAATA
CAGTAGCAACCCTCTATTGTGTGCATCAAAGGATAGAGATAAAAGACACCAAGGAAGCTTTAGACAAGAT
AGAGGAAGAGCAAAACAAAAGTAAGACCACCGCACAGCAAGCGGCCGCTGATCTTCAGACCTGGAGGAGG
AGATATGAGGGACAATTGGAGAAGTGAATTATATAAATATAAAGTAGTAAAAATTGAACCATTAGGAGTA
GCACCCACCAAGGCAAAGAGAAGAGTGGTGCAGAGAGAAAAAAGAGCAGTGGGAATAGGAGCTTTGTTCC
TTGGGTTCTTGGGAGCAGCAGGAAGCACTATGGGCGCAGCGTCAATGACGCTGACGGTACAGGCCAGACA
ATTATTGTCTGGTATAGTGCAGCAGCAGAACAATTTGCTGAGGGCTATTGAGGCGCAACAGCATCTGTTG
CAACTCACAGTCTGGGGCATCAAGCAGCTCCAGGCAAGAATCCTGGCTGTGGAAAGATACCTAAAGGATC
AACAGCTCCTGGGGATTTGGGGTTGCTCTGGAAAACTCATTTGCACCACTGCTGTGCCTTGGAATGCTAG
TTGGAGTAATAAATCTCTGGAACAGATTTGGAATCACACGACCTGGATGGAGTGGGACAGAGAAATTAAC
AATTACACAAGCTTAATACACTCCTTAATTGAAGAATCGCAAAACCAGCAAGAAAAGAATGAACAAGAAT
TATTGGAATTAGATAAATGGGCAAGTTTGTGGAATTGGTTTAACATAACAAATTGGCTGTGGTATATAAA
ATTATTCATAATGATAGTAGGAGGCTTGGTAGGTTTAAGAATAGTTTTTGCTGTACTTTCTATAGTGAAT
AGAGTTAGGCAGGGATATTCACCATTATCGTTTCAGACCCACCTCCCAACCCCGAGGGGACCCGACAGGC
CCGAAGGAATAGAAGAAGAAGGTGGAGAGAGAGACAGAGACAGATCCATTCGATTAGTGAACGGATCTCG
ACGGTATCGATCACGAGACTAGCCTCGAGCGGCCGCCCCCTTCACCGAGGGCCTATTTCCCATGATTCCT
TCATATTTGCATATACGATACAAGGCTGTTAGAGAGATAATTGGAATTAATTTGACTGTAAACACAAAGA
TATTAGTACAAAATACGTGACGTAGAAAGTAATAATTTCTTGGGTAGTTTGCAGTTTTAAAATTATGTTT
TAAAATGGACTATCA
