>Addgene plasmid #78629 | pLJM1-EGFP-BarcodeV5 | depositor partial sequence | sequence record 147194 | insert verified with 5' insert primer GATCTCGAGCTCAAGCTTCG
TGAGACTGGGGGTGGAGGTTTAGCAGTGCGGCTAGAGGTGGTGGAATGGCACTGGGGCTGGGGGAGGCGG
TTAGGCACTGTGGCTGCAGGTGGTGGATAAGCACTGCAGCTGGGAGTGGAGGTATGGCACTGAGACCAGA
GGTGGTGGAAATAGCACTGTGGCTGGGGGAGGTGGTATACGGCTGTGCGGCCAGAGGTGGAGGAATAGGC
CACAGCGGCCGGAGGTGGCAGTTCTAGGCAATGTGGCTGAAGGTGGAGGATCTAGCCACTGCAGCTAGAG
GTGGAGGATAGTCGAATTCTCGACCTCGAGACAAATGGCAGTATTCATCCACAATTTTAAAAGAAAAGGG
GGGATTGGGGGGTACAGTGCAGGGGAAAGAATAGTAGACATAATAGCAACAGACATACAAACTAAAGAAT
TACAAAAACAAATTACAAAAATTCAAAATTTTCGGGTTTATTACAGGGACAGCAGAGATCCACTTTGGCC
GCGGCTCGAGGGGGTTGGGGTTGCGCCTTTTCCAAGGCAGCCCTGGGTTTGCGCAGGGACGCGGCTGCTC
TGGGCGTGGTTCCGGGAAACGCAGCGGCGCCGACCCTGGGTCTCGCACATTCTTCACGTCCGTTCGCAGC
GTCACCCGGATCTTCGCCGCTACCCTTGTGGGCCCCCCGGCGACGCTTCCTGCTCCGCCCCTAAGTCGGG
AAGGTTCCTTGCGGTTCGCGGCGTGCCGGACGTGACAAACGGAAGCCGCACGTCTCACTAGTACCCTCGC
AGACGGACAGCGCCAGGGAGCAATGGCAGCGCGCCGACCGCGATGGGCTGTGGCCAATAGCGGCTGCTCA
GCAGGGCGCGCCGAGAGCAGCGGCCGGGAAGGGGCGGTGCGGGAGGCGGGGTGTGGGGCGGTAGTGTGGG
CCCTGTTCCTGCCCGCGCGGTGTTCCGCATTCTGCAAGCCTCCGGAGCGCACGTCGGCAGTCGGCTCCCT
CGTTGACCGAATCACCGANCTCTCTCCCCAGGGGGNTCCACC
