>Addgene plasmid #78629 | pLJM1-EGFP-BarcodeV5 | addgene partial sequence | sequence record 152401 | EGFP-C 5'-CATGGTCCTGCTGGAGTTCGTG-3'
GTCCGGACTCAGATCTCGAGCTCAAGCTTCGGGCACTGCGGCTGGAGGTGGGGGAAAGGCACTGAGACTG
GGGGTGGAGGTTTAGCAGTGCGGCTAGAGGTGGTGGAATGGCACTGGGGCTGGGGGAGGCGGTTAGGCAC
TGTGGCTGCAGGTGGTGGATAAGCACTGCAGCTGGGAGTGGAGGTATGGCACTGAGACCAGAGGTGGTGG
AAATAGCACTGTGGCTGGGGGAGGTGGTATACGGCTGTGCGGCCAGAGGTGGAGGAATAGGCCACAGCGG
CCGGAGGTGGCAGTTCTAGGCAATGTGGCTGAAGGTGGAGGATCTAGCCACTGCAGCTAGAGGTGGAGGA
TAGTCGAATTCTCGACCTCGAGACAAATGGCAGTATTCATCCACAATTTTAAAAGAAAAGGGGGGATTGG
GGGGTACAGTGCAGGGGAAAGAATAGTAGACATAATAGCAACAGACATACAAACTAAAGAATTACAAAAA
CAAATTACAAAAATTCAAAATTTTCGGGTTTATTACAGGGACAGCAGAGATCCACTTTGGCCGCGGCTCG
AGGGGGTTGGGGTTGCGCCTTTTCCAAGGCAGCCCTGGGTTTGCGCAGGGACGCGGCTGCTCTGGGCGTG
GTTCCGGGAAACGCAGCGGCGCCGACCCTGGGTCTCGCACATTCTTCACGTCCGTTCGCAGCGTCACCCG
GATCTTCGCCGCTACCCTTGTGGGCCCCCCGGCGACGCTTCCTGCTCCGCCCCTAAGTCGGGAAGGTTCC
TTGCGGTTCGCGGCGTGCCGGACGTGACAAACGGAAGCCGCACGTCTCACTAGTACCCTCGCAGACGGAC
AGCGCCAGGGAGCAATGGCAGCGCGC
