>Addgene plasmid #78629 | pLJM1-EGFP-BarcodeV5 | addgene partial sequence | sequence record 152402 | SV40pA-R 5'-GAAATTTGTGATGCTATTGC-3'
GTTCCTCTCACTCTCTGATATTCATTTCTTTGCAAGTTATAAATACTGAATAATAAGATGACATGAACTA
CTACTGCTAGAGATTTTCCACACTGACTAAAAGGGTCTGAGGGATCTCTAGTTACCAGAGTCACACAACA
GACGGGCACACACTACTTGAAGCACTCAAGGCAAGCTTTATTGAGGCTTAAGCAGTGGGTTCCCTAGTTA
GCCAGAGAGCTCCCAGGCTCAGATCTGGTCTAACCAGAGAGACCCAGTACAAGCAAAAAGCAGATCTTGT
CTTCGTTGGGAGTGAATTAGCCCTTCCAGTCCCCCCTTTTCTTTTAAAAAGTGGCTAAGATCTACAGCTG
CCTTGTAAGTCATTGGTCTTAAAGGTACCGATGCATGGGGTCGTGCGCTCCTTTCGGTCGGGCGCTGCGG
GTCGTGGGGCGGGCGTCAGGCACCGGGCTTGCGGGTCATGCACCAGGTGCGCGGTCCTTCGGGCACCTCG
ACGTCGGCGGTGACGGTGAAGCCGAGCCGCTCGTAGAAGGGGAGGTTGCGGGGCGCGGAGGTCTCCAGGA
AGGCGGGCACCCCGGCGCGCTCGGCCGCCTCCACTCCGGGGAGCACGACGGCGCTGCCCAGACCCTTGCC
CTGGTGGTCGGGCGAGACGCCGACGGTGGCCAGGAACCACGCGGGCTCCTTGGGCCGGTGCGGCGCCAGG
AGGCCTTCCATCTGTTGCTGCGCGGCCAGCCGGGAACCGCTCAACTCGGCCATGCGCGGGCCGATCTCGG
CGAACACCGCCCCCGCTTCGACGCTCTCCGGCGTGGTCCAGACCGCCACCGCGGCGCCGTCGTCCGCGAC
CCACACCTTGCCGATGTCGAGCCCGACGCGCGTGAGGAAGAGTTCTTGCAGCTCGGTGAACCCGCTCGAT
GTGGCGGTCCGGATCGACGGTGTGGCGCGTGGCGGGGTAA
